>Addgene plasmid #49244 | pIRES2-EGFP-deltaNp53:WTp53 | depositor full sequence | sequence record 72827 | pIRES2-EGFP-deltaNp53:WTp53 sequence 7588 bps
TAGTTATTAATAGTAATCAATTACGGGGTCATTAGTTCATAGCCCATATATGGAGTTCCGCGTTACATAA
CTTACGGTAAATGGCCCGCCTGGCTGACCGCCCAACGACCCCCGCCCATTGACGTCAATAATGACGTATG
TTCCCATAGTAACGCCAATAGGGACTTTCCATTGACGTCAATGGGTGGAGTATTTACGGTAAACTGCCCA
CTTGGCAGTACATCAAGTGTATCATATGCCAAGTACGCCCCCTATTGACGTCAATGACGGTAAATGGCCC
GCCTGGCATTATGCCCAGTACATGACCTTATGGGACTTTCCTACTTGGCAGTACATCTACGTATTAGTCA
TCGCTATTACCATGGTGATGCGGTTTTGGCAGTACATCAATGGGCGTGGATAGCGGTTTGACTCACGGGG
ATTTCCAAGTCTCCACCCCATTGACGTCAATGGGAGTTTGTTTTGGCACCAAAATCAACGGGACTTTCCA
AAATGTCGTAACAACTCCGCCCCATTGACGCAAATGGGCGGTAGGCGTGTACGGTGGGAGGTCTATATAA
GCAGAGCTGGTTTAGTGAACCGTCAGATCCGCTAGCGCTACCGGACTCAGTATGGAT
[1049 nt withheld, positions 618-1666]
AGACTCTGACGGTGGCGGAGGGGAAAATCTGTATTTCCAGGGAGGCGGAGGT
[1182 nt withheld, positions 1719-2900]
CATCACCATCACCATCACCATCACGTCTAGGTACCAAGCTGATCCGCCCCTCTCCCTCCCCCCCCCCTAA
CGTTACTGGCCGAAGCCGCTTGGAATAAGGCCGGTGTGCGTTTGTCTATATGTTATTTTCCACCATATTG
CCGTCTTTTGGCAATGTGAGGGCCCGGAAACCTGGCCCTGTCTTCTTGACGAGCATTCCTAGGGGTCTTT
CCCCTCTCGCCAAAGGAATGCAAGGTCTGTTGAATGTCGTGAAGGAAGCAGTTCCTCTGGAAGCTTCTTG
AAGACAAACAACGTCTGTAGCGACCCTTTGCAGGCAGCGGAACCCCCCACCTGGCGACAGGTGCCTCTGC
GGCCAAAAGCCACGTGTATAAGATACACCTGCAAAGGCGGCACAACCCCAGTGCCACGTTGTGAGTTGGA
TAGTTGTGGAAAGAGTCAAATGGCTCTCCTCAAGCGTATTCAACAAGGGGCTGAAGGATGCCCAGAAGGT
ACCCCATTGTATGGGATCTGATCTGGGGCCTCGGTGCACATGCTTTACATGTGTTTAGTCGAGGTTAAAA
AAACGTCTAGGCCCCCCGAACCACGGGGACGTGGTTTTCCTTTGAAAAACACGATGATAATATGGCCACA
ACCATGGTGAGCAAGGGCGAGGAGCTGTTCACCGGGGTGGTGCCCATCCTGGTCGAGCTGGACGGCGACG
TAAACGGCCACAAGTTCAGCGTGTCCGGCGAGGGCGAGGGCGATGCCACCTACGGCAAGCTGACCCTGAA
GTTCATCTGCACCACCGGCAAGCTGCCCGTGCCCTGGCCCACCCTCGTGACCACCCTGACCTACGGCGTG
CAGTGCTTCAGCCGCTACCCCGACCACATGAAGCAGCACGACTTCTTCAAGTCCGCCATGCCCGAAGGCT
ACGTCCAGGAGCGCACCATCTTCTTCAAGGACGACGGCAACTACAAGACCCGCGCCGAGGTGAAGTTCGA
GGGCGACACCCTGGTGAACCGCATCGAGCTGAAGGGCATCGACTTCAAGGAGGACGGCAACATCCTGGGG
CACAAGCTGGAGTACAACTACAACAGCCACAACGTCTATATCATGGCCGACAAGCAGAAGAACGGCATCA
AGGTGAACTTCAAGATCCGCCACAACATCGAGGACGGCAGCGTGCAGCTCGCCGACCACTACCAGCAGAA
CACCCCCATCGGCGACGGCCCCGTGCTGCTGCCCGACAACCACTACCTGAGCACCCAGTCCGCCCTGAGC
AAAGACCCCAACGAGAAGCGCGATCACATGGTCCTGCTGGAGTTCGTGACCGCCGCCGGGATCACTCTCG
GCATGGACGAGCTGTACAAGTAAAGCGGCCGCGACTCTAGATCATAATCAGCCATACCACATTTGTAGAG
GTTTTACTTGCTTTAAAAAACCTCCCACACCTCCCCCTGAACCTGAAACATAAAATGAATGCAATTGTTG
TTGTTAACTTGTTTATTGCAGCTTATAATGGTTACAAATAAAGCAATAGCATCACAAATTTCACAAATAA
AGCATTTTTTTCACTGCATTCTAGTTGTGGTTTGTCCAAACTCATCAATGTATCTTAAGGCGTAAATTGT
AAGCGTTAATATTTTGTTAAAATTCGCGTTAAATTTTTGTTAAATCAGCTCATTTTTTAACCAATAGGCC
GAAATCGGCAAAATCCCTTATAAATCAAAAGAATAGACCGAGATAGGGT
[37 nt withheld, positions 4630-4666]
AAAGAACGTGGACTCCAACGTCAAAGG
[49 nt withheld, positions 4694-4742]
T
[91 nt withheld, positions 4744-4834]
G
[124 nt withheld, positions 4836-4959]
CAGGTGGCACTTTTCGGGGAAATGTGCGCGGAACCCCTATTTGTTTATTTTTCTAAATACATTCAAATAT
GTATCCGCTCATGAGACAATAACCCTGATAAATGCTTCAATAATATTGAAAAAGGAAGAGTCCTGAGGCG
GAAAGAACCAGCTGTGGAATGTGTGTCAGTTAGGGTGTGGAAAGTCCCCAGGCTCCCCAGCAGGCAGAAG
TATGCAAAGCATGCATCTCAATTAGTCAGCAACCAGGTGTGGAAAGTCCCCAGGCTCCCCAGCAGGCAGA
AGTATGCAAAGCATGCATCTCAATTAGTCAGCAACCATAGTCCCGCCCCTAACTCCGCCCATCCCGCCCC
TAACTCCGCCCAGTTCCGCCCATTCTCCGCCCCATGGCTGACTAATTTTTTTTATTTATGCAGAGGCCGA
GGCCGCCTCGGCCTCTGAGCTATTCCAGAAGTAGTGAGGAGGCTTTTTTGGAGGCCTAGGCTTTTGCAAA
GATCGATCAAGAGACAGGATGAGGATCGTTTCGCATGATTGAACAAGATGGATTGCACGCAGGTTCTCCG
GCCGCTTGGGTGGAGAGGCTATTCGGCTATGACTGGGCACAACAGACAATCGGCTGCTCTGATGCCGCCG
TGTTCCGGCTGTCAGCGCAGGGGCGCCCGGTTCTTTTTGTCAAGACCGACCTGTCCGGTGCCCTGAATGA
ACTGCAAGACGAGGCAGCGCGGCTATCGTGGCTGGCCACGACGGGCGTTCCTTGCGCAGCTGTGCTCGAC
GTTGTCACTGAAGCGGGAAGGGACTGGCTGCTATTGGGCGAAGTGCCGGGGCAGGATCTCCTGTCATCTC
ACCTTGCTCCTGCCGAGAAAGTATCCATCATGGCTGATGCAATGCGGCGGCTGCATACGCTTGATCCGGC
TACCTGCCCATTCGACCACCAAGCGAAACATCGCATCGAGCGAGCACGTACTCGGATGGAAGCCGGTCTT
GTCGATCAGGATGATCTGGACGAAGAGCATCAGGGGCTCGCGCCAGCCGAACTGTTCGCCAGGCTCAAGG
CGAGCATGCCCGACGGCGAGGATCTCGTCGTGACCCATGGCGATGCCTGCTTGCCGAATATCATGGTGGA
AAATGGCCGCTTTTCTGGATTCATCGACTGTGGCCGGCTGGGTGTGGCGGACCGCTATCAGGACATAGCG
TTGGCTACCCGTGATATTGCTGAAGAGCTTGGCGGCGAATGGGCTGACCGCTTCCTCGTGCTTTACGGTA
TCGCCGCTCCCGATTCGCAGCGCATCGCCTTCTATCGCCTTCTTGACGAGTTCTTCTGAGCGGGACTCTG
GGGTTCGAAATGACCGACCAAGCGACGCCCAACCTGCCATCACGAGATTTCGATTCCACCGCCGCCTTCT
ATGAAAGGTTGGGCTTCGGAATCGTTTTCCGGGACGCCGGCTGGATGATCCTCCAGCGCGGGGATCTCAT
GCTGGAGTTCTTCGCCCACCCTAGGGGGAGGCTAACTGAAACACGGAAGGAGACAATACCGGAAGGAACC
CGCGCTATGACGGCAATAAAAAGACAGAATAAAACGCACGGTGTTGGGTCGTTTGTTCATAAACGCGGGG
TTCGGTCCCAGGGCTGGCACTCTGTCGATACCCCACCGAGACCCCATTGGGGCCAATACGCCCGCGTTTC
TTCCTTTTCCCCACCCCACCCCCCAAGTTCGGGTGAAGGCCCAGGGCTCGCAGCCAACGTCGGGGCGGCA
GGCCCTGCCATAGCCTCAGGTTACTCATATATACTTTAGATTGATTTAAAACTTCATTTTTAATTTAAAA
GGATCTAGGTGAAGATCCTTTTTGATAATCTCATGACCAAAATCCCTTAACGTGAGTTTTCGTTCCACTG
AGCGTCAGACCCCGTAGAAAAGATCAAAGGATCTTCTTGAGATCCTTTTTTTCTGCGCGTAATCTGCTGC
TTGCAAACAAAAAAACCACCGCTACCAGCGGTGGTTTGTTTGCCGGATCAAGAGCTACCAACTCTTTTTC
CGAAGGTAACTGGCTTCAGCAGAGCGCAGATACCAAATACTGTCCTTCTAGTGTAGCCGTAGTTAGGCCA
CCACTTCAAGAACTCTGTAGCACCGCCTACATACCTCGCTCTGCTAATCCTGTTACCAGTGGCTGCTGCC
AGTGGCGATAAGTCGTGTCTTACCGGGTTGGACTCAAGACGATAGTTACCGGATAAGGCGCAGCGGTCGG
GCTGAACGGGGGGTTCGTGCACACAGCCCAGCTTGGAGCGAACGACCTACACCGAACTGAGATACCTACA
GCGTGAGCTATGAGAAAGCGCCACGCTTCCCGAAGGGAGAAAGGCGGACAGGTATCCGGTAAGCGGCAGG
GTCGGAACAGGAGAGCGCACGAGGGAGCTTCCAGGGGGAAACGCCTGGTATCTTTATAGTCCTGTCGGGT
TTCGCCACCTCTGACTTGAGCGTCGATTTTTGTGATGCTCGTCAGGGGGGCGGAGCCTATGGAAAAACGC
CAGCAACGCGGCCTTTTTACGGTTCCTGGCCTTTTGCTGGCCTTTTGCTCACATGTTCTTTCCTGCGTTA
TCCCCTGATTCTGTGGATAACCGTATTACCGCCATGCAT
Features (pLannotate 1.2.2; 18 found; start..end, strand, type, name):
     61..364     +  enhancer       CMV enhancer: human cytomegalovirus immediate early enhancer
    365..568     +  promoter       CMV promoter: human cytomegalovirus (CMV) immediate early promoter
    591..610     +  misc_feature   MCS (fragment): multiple cloning site
    618..1672    +  CDS            p53 (fragment) (sequence partly withheld): human tumor suppressor protein that is often mutated in cancers; Homo sapiens TP53; responds to cellular stresses to regulate the expression of target genes
   1719..2897    +  CDS            TP53 (sequence withheld): P53_HUMAN - Also known as P53. Experimental evidence at protein level: Swiss-Prot protein existence level 1. Acts as a tumor suppressor in many tumor types; induces growth arrest or apoptosis depending on the physiological circumstances and cell type. Involved in cell cycle regulation as a trans-activator that acts to negatively regulate cell division by controlling a set of genes required for this process. One of the activated genes is an inhibitor of cyclin-dependent kinases. Apoptosis induction seems to be mediated either by stimulation of BAX and FAS antigen expression, or by repression of
   2901..2921    +  CDS            7xHis: 6xHis affinity tag
   3058..3520    +  misc_feature   IRES: internal ribosome entry site (IRES) of the encephalomyocarditis virus (EMCV)
   3534..4253    +  CDS            EGFP: the original enhanced GFP (Yang et al., 1996) mammalian codon-optimized
   4270..4353    +  CDS            large T antigen (fragment): large T antigen from SV40 (simian virus 40)
   4376..4497    +  polyA_signal   SV40 poly(A) signal: SV40 polyadenylation signal
   4531..4959    -  rep_origin     f1 ori (sequence partly withheld): f1 bacteriophage origin of replication; arrow indicates direction of (+) strand synthesis
   4986..5090    +  promoter       AmpR promoter: bla
   5092..5449    +  promoter       SV40 promoter: SV40 enhancer and early promoter
   5484..6278    +  CDS            NeoR/KanR: aminoglycoside phosphotransferase from Tn5; aph(3')-II (or nptII); confers resistance to neomycin, kanamycin, and G418 (Geneticin®)
   6299..6451    +  CDS            ble (fragment): BLE_KLEPN - Experimental evidence at protein level: Swiss-Prot protein existence level 1. Binding protein with a strong affinity to the bleomycin family of antibiotics. Binds to CL990; an antimitotic-antibiotic compound. From Klebsiella pneumoniae.
   6510..6557    +  polyA_signal   HSV TK poly(A) signal: herpes simplex virus thymidine kinase polyadenylation signal (Cole and Stacy, 1985)
   6648..6664    -  polyA_signal   bGH poly(A) signal (fragment): bovine growth hormone polyadenylation signal
   6886..7474    +  rep_origin     ori: high-copy-number ColE1/pMB1/pBR322/pUC origin of replication
