[The description below was written by a language model from this plasmid's Addgene catalogue record, the feature table of its GenBank file and pLannotate feature annotations shown in this document.]
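Description:
pIRES2-EGFP-deltaNp53:WTp53 is a mammalian expression plasmid built on the pIRES2-EGFP backbone, carrying a roughly 2.3 kb human TP53 insert cloned between the NheI and KpnI sites. The CMV immediate early enhancer and promoter drive a single bicistronic transcript. Its first open reading frame joins the N-terminally truncated deltaNp53 isoform (annotated as a p53 fragment) through a short intervening segment to full-length wild-type p53, which ends in a C-terminal His tag. The record describes the two as "linked", so they are expected to be made as one tethered polypeptide, fixing the ratio of isoform to wild-type subunits. The nature of the linker is not stated. Downstream, an EMCV IRES allows cap-independent translation of EGFP from the same mRNA, so green fluorescence marks cells expressing the p53 fusion without EGFP being attached to it. An SV40 polyadenylation signal terminates the transcript.

For propagation and selection, the plasmid has a ColE1/pUC-type origin (although the catalogue lists it as low copy) and an f1 origin for single-stranded DNA production. A single NeoR/KanR gene is preceded by both a bacterial promoter and the SV40 early promoter and followed by an HSV TK poly(A) signal. It therefore confers kanamycin resistance in E. coli and G418 resistance in mammalian cells.

The associated work concerns how deltaNp53 alters gene expression, metabolism, mTOR signalling and mitochondrial function. The depositor notes minor discrepancies between the assembled and quality-control sequences that are not known to affect function. The GenBank record held for this plasmid covers only 995 bp and has no annotated features, so the description rests on the full-sequence feature table.
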