Addgene plasmid #49244: pIRES2-EGFP-deltaNp53:WTp53
Purpose: expresses human p53 deltaN linked to full length p53 with C terminal His tag and also expresses EGFP in mammalian cells
Depositing lab: Dylan Taatjes. Depositing organization: University of Colorado, Boulder. Publication: The human DeltaNp53 isoform triggers metabolic and gene expression changes that activate mTOR and alter mitochondrial function. Lin SC, Karoly ED, Taatjes DJ. Aging Cell. 2013 Oct;12(5):863-72. doi: 10.1111/acel.12108. Epub 2013 Jun 25. PubMed 23734707.
Backbone
  Vector backbone: pIRES2-EGFP
  Backbone manufacturer: clonetch
  Backbone size w/o insert (bp): 5300
  Vector type: Mammalian Expression
  Selectable markers: Neomycin (select with G418)
Growth in bacteria
  Bacterial resistance: Kanamycin, 50 μg/mL
  Growth temperature: 37°C
  Growth strain: DH5alpha
  Copy number: Low Copy
Gene/Insert
  Gene/Insert name: p53 deltaN and p53 WT (alt name: TP53)
  Species: H. sapiens (human)
  Insert size (bp): 2343
  Entrez Gene: TP53 (a.k.a. BCC7, BMFS5, LFS1, P53, TRP53)
  Promoter: CMV
  Tag / fusion protein: His (C terminal on insert); IRES-EGFP (C terminal on backbone)
  Cloning method: Restriction Enzyme; 5′ cloning site NheI (not destroyed); 3′ cloning site KpnI (not destroyed)
  Sequencing primers: 5′ CMV-F
Terms and licenses: Academic/Nonprofit Terms; Industry Terms: Not Available to Industry
Depositor comments: Note there are some minor discrepancies between Addgene's quality control sequence and the depositor's assembled sequence. These differences are not known to affect function, though they may affect diagnostic digests.
How to cite: pIRES2-EGFP-deltaNp53:WTp53 was a gift from Dylan Taatjes (Addgene plasmid # 49244 ; http://n2t.net/addgene:49244 ; RRID:Addgene_49244)
