LOCUS       Exported 995 bp ds-DNA linear SYN 25-MAY-2021
DEFINITION  expresses human p53 deltaN linked to full length p53 with C terminal
            His tag and also expresses EGFP in mammalian cells.
ACCESSION   .
VERSION     .
KEYWORDS    pIRES2-EGFP-deltaNp53:WTp53
SOURCE      synthetic DNA construct
  ORGANISM  synthetic DNA construct
REFERENCE   1 (bases 1 to 995)
  AUTHORS   Lin SC, Karoly ED, Taatjes DJ
  TITLE     The human DeltaNp53 isoform triggers metabolic and gene expression
            changes that activate mTOR and alter mitochondrial function.
  JOURNAL   Aging Cell. 2013 Oct;12(5):863-72. doi: 10.1111/acel.12108. Epub
            2013 Jun 25.
  PUBMED    23734707
REFERENCE   2 (bases 1 to 995)
  AUTHORS   .
  TITLE     Direct Submission
  JOURNAL   Exported May 25, 2021 from SnapGene Server 1.1.58
            http://www.snapgene.com
FEATURES             Location/Qualifiers
     source          1..995
                     /organism="synthetic DNA construct"
                     /mol_type="other DNA"
ORIGIN
        1 ctatataagc agagctggtt tagtgaaccg tcagatccgc tagcgctacc ggactcagta
       61 tggatnnnnn nnnnnnnnnn nnnnnnnnnn nnnnnnnnnn nnnnnnnnnn nnnnnnnnnn
      121 nnnnnnnnnn nnnnnnnnnn nnnnnnnnnn nnnnnnnnnn nnnnnnnnnn nnnnnnnnnn
      181 nnnnnnnnnn nnnnnnnnnn nnnnnnnnnn nnnnnnnnnn nnnnnnnnnn nnnnnnnnnn
      241 nnnnnnnnnn nnnnnnnnnn nnnnnnnnnn nnnnnnnnnn nnnnnnnnnn nnnnnnnnnn
      301 nnnnnnnnnn nnnnnnnnnn nnnnnnnnnn nnnnnnnnnn nnnnnnnnnn nnnnnnnnnn
      361 nnnnnnnnnn nnnnnnnnnn nnnnnnnnnn nnnnnnnnnn nnnnnnnnnn nnnnnnnnnn
      421 nnnnnnnnnn nnnnnnnnnn nnnnnnnnnn nnnnnnnnnn nnnnnnnnnn nnnnnnnnnn
      481 nnnnnnnnnn nnnnnnnnnn nnnnnnnnnn nnnnnnnnnn nnnnnnnnnn nnnnnnnnnn
      541 nnnnnnnnnn nnnnnnnnnn nnnnnnnnnn nnnnnnnnnn nnnnnnnnnn nnnnnnnnnn
      601 nnnnnnnnnn nnnnnnnnnn nnnnnnnnnn nnnnnnnnnn nnnnnnnnnn nnnnnnnnnn
      661 nnnnnnnnnn nnnnnnnnnn nnnnnnnnnn nnnnnnnnnn nnnnnnnnnn nnnnnnnnnn
      721 nnnnnnnnnn nnnnnnnnnn nnnnnnnnnn nnnnnnnnnn nnnnnnnnnn nnnnnnnnnn
      781 nnnnnnnnnn nnnnnnnnnn nnnnnnnnnn nnnnnnnnnn nnnnnnnnnn nnnnnnnnnn
      841 nnnnnnnnnn nnnnnnnnnn nnnnnnnnnn nnnnnnnnnn nnnnnnnnnn nnnnnnnnnn
      901 nnnnnnnnnn nnnnnnnnnn nnnnnnnnnn nnnnnnnnnn nnnnnnnnnn nnnnnnnnnn
      961 nnnnnnnnnn nnnnnnnnnn nnnnnnnnnn nnnnn
//
