>Addgene plasmid #49244 | pIRES2-EGFP-deltaNp53:WTp53 | addgene partial sequence | sequence record 73789 | IRES-F 5'-TGGCTCTCCTCAAGCGTATT-3'
GCCCAGAAGGTACCCCATTGTATGGGATCTGATCTGGGGCCTCGGTACACATGCTTTACATGTGTTTAGT
CGAGGTTAAAAAAACGTCTAGGCCCCCCGAACCACGGGGACGTGGTTTTCCTTTGAAAAACACGATGATA
ATATGGCCACAACCATGGTGAGCAAGGGCGAGGAGCTGTTCACCGGGGTGGTGCCCATCCTGGTCGAGCT
GGACGGCGACGTAAACGGCCACAAGTTCAGCGTGTCCGGCGAGGGCGAGGGCGATGCCACCTACGGCAAG
CTGACCCTGAAGTTCATCTGCACCACCGGCAAGCTGCCCGTGCCCTGGCCCACCCTCGTGACCACCCTGA
CCTACGGCGTGCAGTGCTTCAGCCGCTACCCCGACCACATGAAGCAGCACGACTTCTTCAAGTCCGCCAT
GCCCGAAGGCTACGTCCAGGAGCGCACCATCTTCTTCAAGGACGACGGCAACTACAAGACCCGCGCCGAG
GTGAAGTTCGAGGGCGACACCCTGGTGAACCGCATCGAGCTGAAGGGCATCGACTTCAAGGAGGACGGCA
ACATCCTGGGGCACAAGCTGGAGTACAACTACAACAGCCACAACGTCTATATCATGGCCGACAAGCAGAA
GAACGGCATCAAGGTGAACTTCAAGATCCGCCACAACATCGAGGACGGCAGCGTGCAGCTCGCCGACCAC
TACCAGCAGAACACCCCCATCGGCGACGGCCCCGTGCTGCTGCCCGACAACCACTACCTGAGCACCCAGT
CCGCCCTGAGCAAAGACCCCAACGAGAAGCGCGATCACATGGTCCTGCTGGAGTTCGTGACCGCCGCCGG
GATCACTCTCGGCATGGACGAGCTGTACAAGTAAAGCGGCCGCGACTCTAGATCATAATCAGCCATACCA
CATTTGTAGAGGTTTTACTTGCTTTAAAAAACCTCCCACACCTCCCCCTGAACCTGAAACATAAAATGAA
TGCAATTGTTGTTGT
