>Addgene plasmid #49244 | pIRES2-EGFP-deltaNp53:WTp53 | addgene partial sequence | sequence record 73790 | pCDH-rev 5'-GCATTCCTTTGGCGAGAG-3'
GCTCGTCAAGAAGACAGGGCCAGGTTTCCGGGCCCTCACATTGCCAAAAGACGGCAATATGGTGGAAAAT
AACATATAGACAAACGCACACCGGCCTTATTCCAAGCGGCTTCGGCCAGTAACGTTAGGGGGGGGGGAGG
GAGAGGGGCAGCTTGGTACCTAGACGTGATGGTGATGGTGATGGTGATG
[807 nt withheld, positions 190-996]
